Addgene plasmid #146266: pETM-60-NusA-HsRad23-UBA_F
Purpose: Bacterial Expression of HsRad23-UBA
Depositing lab: Elisa Izaurralde. Depositing organization: Max Planck Institute for Developmental Biology.
Backbone
  Vector backbone: Unknown
  Vector type: Bacterial Expression
Growth in bacteria
  Bacterial resistance: Kanamycin, 50 μg/mL
  Growth temperature: 37°C
  Growth strain: DH5alpha
  Copy number: Low Copy
Gene/Insert
  Gene/Insert name: HsRad23-UBA
  Species: H. sapiens (human)
  Cloning method: Unknown
Terms and licenses: Academic/Nonprofit Terms; Industry Terms: Not Available to Industry
Depositor comments: ORF extracted from NCBI: NM_143661.2 Plasmids from this collection were made available to the research community and donated after the lab closed. Please note that the sequence provided by the depositing laboratory may be theoretical/predicted or based on Sanger sequencing results. There may be discrepancies between sequencing results obtained by Addgene and the depositor sequence. If an Addgene verified sequence is not available, please contact before placing your order to request that our lab fully sequence the plasmid.
How to cite: pETM-60-NusA-HsRad23-UBA_F was a gift from Elisa Izaurralde (Addgene plasmid # 146266 ; http://n2t.net/addgene:146266 ; RRID:Addgene_146266)
