[The description below was written by a language model from this plasmid's Addgene catalogue record and pLannotate feature annotations shown in this document.]
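Description:
pETM-60-NusA-HsRad23-UBA_F is a 6,959 nt bacterial expression plasmid for producing a UBA domain fragment of human Rad23 in E. coli as a NusA fusion. The catalogue lists the backbone as unknown, but the name and the annotated features point to a pET-type (pETM-60) architecture. This includes a ColE1/pMB1-family origin accompanied by the bom region and the rop gene, which keeps copy number low, in line with the recorded low-copy status. There is also an f1 origin and a kanamycin resistance gene (aph(3')-Ia) for selection. Short tetracycline-resistance fragments and a partial AmpR promoter appear to be non-functional remnants of the vector's pBR322 ancestry.

The expression cassette is driven by a T7 promoter followed by a lac operator and the T7 gene 10 ribosome binding site, and the plasmid carries lacI under its own promoter. Transcription therefore depends on a host supplying T7 RNA polymerase and is repressed until induced with IPTG. The open reading frame begins with NusA, a highly soluble E. coli protein used to improve the solubility of its fusion partner. It is followed by a 6xHis tag and then a short (about 144 nt) segment that the annotation matches to human RAD23A, consistent with an isolated UBA domain. Downstream, the annotation detects a second His-tag sequence and a small fragment resembling a T7 gene 10B-derived solubility tag before the T7 terminator. The record does not establish whether these lie in frame with the insert or are untranslated vector sequence.

The stated purpose is bacterial expression of HsRad23-UBA, presumably for affinity purification of the recombinant domain. The depositor notes that the supplied sequence may be theoretical rather than fully verified. The cited reference transcript accession is given without further explanation.
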