Features (pLannotate 1.2.2; 21 found; start..end, strand, type, name):
     12..467     +  rep_origin     f1 ori (sequence partly withheld): f1 bacteriophage origin of replication; arrow indicates direction of (+) strand synthesis
    494..551     +  promoter       AmpR promoter (fragment): bla
    560..1375    -  CDS            KanR: aminoglycoside phosphotransferase; aph(3')-Ia; confers resistance to kanamycin in bacteria or G418 (Geneticin®) in eukaryotes
   1497..2085    +  rep_origin     ori: high-copy-number ColE1/pMB1/pBR322/pUC origin of replication
   2271..2413    -  misc_feature   bom: basis of mobility region from pBR322
   2515..2706    -  CDS            rop: Rop protein, which maintains plasmids at low copy number; rop
   2723..3103    +  CDS            YPB1_ECOLX: Protein predicted: Swiss-Prot protein existence level 4. From Escherichia coli.
   3175..3466    -  CDS            TcR (fragment): tetracycline efflux protein; tet; confers resistance to tetracycline
   3481..3502    -  protein_bind   CAP binding site: CAP binding activates transcription in the presence of cAMP. E. coli catabolite activator protein
   3515..4597    -  CDS            lacI: lac repressor; lacI; The lac repressor binds to the lac operator to inhibit transcription in E. coli. This inhibition can be relieved by adding lactose or isopropyl-β-D-thiogalactopyranoside (IPTG).
   4598..4675    -  promoter       lacI promoter: lacI
   4683..4962    -  CDS            TcR (fragment): tetracycline efflux protein; tet; confers resistance to tetracycline
   4984..5002    +  promoter       T7 promoter: promoter for bacteriophage T7 RNA polymerase
   5003..5027    +  protein_bind   lac operator: The lac repressor binds to the lac operator to inhibit transcription in E. coli. This inhibition can be relieved by adding lactose or isopropyl-β-D-thiogalactopyranoside (IPTG). lac repressor encoded by lacI
   5042..5064    +  RBS            RBS: efficient ribosome binding site from bacteriophage T7 gene 10 (Olins and Rangwala, 1989)
   5074..6552    +  CDS            NusA: transcription elongation protein (N utilization substance protein A); nusA; highly soluble in E. coli
   6568..6585    +  CDS            7xHis (fragment): 6xHis affinity tag
   6604..6747    +  CDS            RAD23A (fragment): RD23A_HUMAN - Experimental evidence at protein level: Swiss-Prot protein existence level 1. (Microbial infection) Involved in Vpr-dependent replication of HIV-1 in non-proliferating cells and primary macrophages. Required for the association of HIV-1 Vpr with the host proteasome. From Homo sapiens (Human).
   6803..6820    +  CDS            9xHis (fragment): 9xHis affinity tag
   6830..6879    +  CDS            SET1 (fragment): solubility-enhancement tag derived from T7 phage gene 10B
   6887..6934    +  terminator     T7 terminator: transcription terminator for bacteriophage T7 RNA polymerase
>Addgene plasmid #146266 | pETM-60-NusA-HsRad23-UBA_F | depositor full sequence | sequence record 288711 | Full Sequence
TGGCGAATGGG
[124 nt withheld, positions 12-135]
C
[91 nt withheld, positions 137-227]
A
[49 nt withheld, positions 229-277]
CCTTTGACGTTGGAGTCCACGTTCTTT
[37 nt withheld, positions 305-341]
ACCCTATCTCGGTCTATTCTTTTGATTTATAAGGGATTTTGCCGATTTCGGCCTATTGGTTAAAAAATGA
GCTGATTTAACAAAAATTTAACGCGAATTTTAACAAAATATTAACGTTTACAATTTCAGGTGGCACTTTT
CGGGGAAATGTGCGCGGAACCCCTATTTGTTTATTTTTCTAAATACATTCAAATATGTATCCGCTCATGA
ATTAATTCTTAGAAAAACTCATCGAGCATCAAATGAAACTGCAATTTATTCATATCAGGATTATCAATAC
CATATTTTTGAAAAAGCCGTTTCTGTAATGAAGGAGAAAACTCACCGAGGCAGTTCCATAGGATGGCAAG
ATCCTGGTATCGGTCTGCGATTCCGACTCGTCCAACATCAATACAACCTATTAATTTCCCCTCGTCAAAA
ATAAGGTTATCAAGTGAGAAATCACCATGAGTGACGACTGAATCCGGTGAGAATGGCAAAAGTTTATGCA
TTTCTTTCCAGACTTGTTCAACAGGCCAGCCATTACGCTCGTCATCAAAATCACTCGCATCAACCAAACC
GTTATTCATTCGTGATTGCGCCTGAGCGAGACGAAATACGCGATCGCTGTTAAAAGGACAATTACAAACA
GGAATCGAATGCAACCGGCGCAGGAACACTGCCAGCGCATCAACAATATTTTCACCTGAATCAGGATATT
CTTCTAATACCTGGAATGCTGTTTTCCCGGGGATCGCAGTGGTGAGTAACCATGCATCATCAGGAGTACG
GATAAAATGCTTGATGGTCGGAAGAGGCATAAATTCCGTCAGCCAGTTTAGTCTGACCATCTCATCTGTA
ACATCATTGGCAACGCTACCTTTGCCATGTTTCAGAAACAACTCTGGCGCATCGGGCTTCCCATACAATC
GATAGATTGTCGCACCTGATTGCCCGACATTATCGCGAGCCCATTTATACCCATATAAATCAGCATCCAT
GTTGGAATTTAATCGCGGCCTAGAGCAAGACGTTTCCCGTTGAATATGGCTCATAACACCCCTTGTATTA
CTGTTTATGTAAGCAGACAGTTTTATTGTTCATGACCAAAATCCCTTAACGTGAGTTTTCGTTCCACTGA
GCGTCAGACCCCGTAGAAAAGATCAAAGGATCTTCTTGAGATCCTTTTTTTCTGCGCGTAATCTGCTGCT
TGCAAACAAAAAAACCACCGCTACCAGCGGTGGTTTGTTTGCCGGATCAAGAGCTACCAACTCTTTTTCC
GAAGGTAACTGGCTTCAGCAGAGCGCAGATACCAAATACTGTCCTTCTAGTGTAGCCGTAGTTAGGCCAC
CACTTCAAGAACTCTGTAGCACCGCCTACATACCTCGCTCTGCTAATCCTGTTACCAGTGGCTGCTGCCA
GTGGCGATAAGTCGTGTCTTACCGGGTTGGACTCAAGACGATAGTTACCGGATAAGGCGCAGCGGTCGGG
CTGAACGGGGGGTTCGTGCACACAGCCCAGCTTGGAGCGAACGACCTACACCGAACTGAGATACCTACAG
CGTGAGCTATGAGAAAGCGCCACGCTTCCCGAAGGGAGAAAGGCGGACAGGTATCCGGTAAGCGGCAGGG
TCGGAACAGGAGAGCGCACGAGGGAGCTTCCAGGGGGAAACGCCTGGTATCTTTATAGTCCTGTCGGGTT
TCGCCACCTCTGACTTGAGCGTCGATTTTTGTGATGCTCGTCAGGGGGGCGGAGCCTATGGAAAAACGCC
AGCAACGCGGCCTTTTTACGGTTCCTGGCCTTTTGCTGGCCTTTTGCTCACATGTTCTTTCCTGCGTTAT
CCCCTGATTCTGTGGATAACCGTATTACCGCCTTTGAGTGAGCTGATACCGCTCGCCGCAGCCGAACGAC
CGAGCGCAGCGAGTCAGTGAGCGAGGAAGCGGAAGAGCGCCTGATGCGGTATTTTCTCCTTACGCATCTG
TGCGGTATTTCACACCGCATATATGGTGCACTCTCAGTACAATCTGCTCTGATGCCGCATAGTTAAGCCA
GTATACACTCCGCTATCGCTACGTGACTGGGTCATGGCTGCGCCCCGACACCCGCCAACACCCGCTGACG
CGCCCTGACGGGCTTGTCTGCTCCCGGCATCCGCTTACAGACAAGCTGTGACCGTCTCCGGGAGCTGCAT
GTGTCAGAGGTTTTCACCGTCATCACCGAAACGCGCGAGGCAGCTGCGGTAAAGCTCATCAGCGTGGTCG
TGAAGCGATTCACAGATGTCTGCCTGTTCATCCGCGTCCAGCTCGTTGAGTTTCTCCAGAAGCGTTAATG
TCTGGCTTCTGATAAAGCGGGCCATGTTAAGGGCGGTTTTTTCCTGTTTGGTCACTGATGCCTCCGTGTA
AGGGGGATTTCTGTTCATGGGGGTAATGATACCGATGAAACGAGAGAGGATGCTCACGATACGGGTTACT
GATGATGAACATGCCCGGTTACTGGAACGTTGTGAGGGTAAACAACTGGCGGTATGGATGCGGCGGGACC
AGAGAAAAATCACTCAGGGTCAATGCCAGCGCTTCGTTAATACAGATGTAGGTGTTCCACAGGGTAGCCA
GCAGCATCCTGCGATGCAGATCCGGAACATAATGGTGCAGGGCGCTGACTTCCGCGTTTCCAGACTTTAC
GAAACACGGAAACCGAAGACCATTCATGTTGTTGCTCAGGTCGCAGACGTTTTGCAGCAGCAGTCGCTTC
ACGTTCGCTCGCGTATCGGTGATTCATTCTGCTAACCAGTAAGGCAACCCCGCCAGCCTAGCCGGGTCCT
CAACGACAGGAGCACGATCATGCGCACCCGTGGGGCCGCCATGCCGGCGATAATGGCCTGCTTCTCGCCG
AAACGTTTGGTGGCGGGACCAGTGACGAAGGCTTGAGCGAGGGCGTGCAAGATTCCGAATACCGCAAGCG
ACAGGCCGATCATCGTCGCGCTCCAGCGAAAGCGGTCCTCGCCGAAAATGACCCAGAGCGCTGCCGGCAC
CTGTCCTACGAGTTGCATGATAAAGAAGACAGTCATAAGTGCGGCGACGATAGTCATGCCCCGCGCCCAC
CGGAAGGAGCTGACTGGGTTGAAGGCTCTCAAGGGCATCGGTCGAGATCCCGGTGCCTAATGAGTGAGCT
AACTTACATTAATTGCGTTGCGCTCACTGCCCGCTTTCCAGTCGGGAAACCTGTCGTGCCAGCTGCATTA
ATGAATCGGCCAACGCGCGGGGAGAGGCGGTTTGCGTATTGGGCGCCAGGGTGGTTTTTCTTTTCACCAG
TGAGACGGGCAACAGCTGATTGCCCTTCACCGCCTGGCCCTGAGAGAGTTGCAGCAAGCGGTCCACGCTG
GTTTGCCCCAGCAGGCGAAAATCCTGTTTGATGGTGGTTAACGGCGGGATATAACATGAGCTGTCTTCGG
TATCGTCGTATCCCACTACCGAGATATCCGCACCAACGCGCAGCCCGGACTCGGTAATGGCGCGCATTGC
GCCCAGCGCCATCTGATCGTTGGCAACCAGCATCGCAGTGGGAACGATGCCCTCATTCAGCATTTGCATG
GTTTGTTGAAAACCGGACATGGCACTCCAGTCGCCTTCCCGTTCCGCTATCGGCTGAATTTGATTGCGAG
TGAGATATTTATGCCAGCCAGCCAGACGCAGACGCGCCGAGACAGAACTTAATGGGCCCGCTAACAGCGC
GATTTGCTGGTGACCCAATGCGACCAGATGCTCCACGCCCAGTCGCGTACCGTCTTCATGGGAGAAAATA
ATACTGTTGATGGGTGTCTGGTCAGAGACATCAAGAAATAACGCCGGAACATTAGTGCAGGCAGCTTCCA
CAGCAATGGCATCCTGGTCATCCAGCGGATAGTTAATGATCAGCCCACTGACGCGTTGCGCGAGAAGATT
GTGCACCGCCGCTTTACAGGCTTCGACGCCGCTTCGTTCTACCATCGACACCACCACGCTGGCACCCAGT
TGATCGGCGCGAGATTTAATCGCCGCGACAATTTGCGACGGCGCGTGCAGGGCCAGACTGGAGGTGGCAA
CGCCAATCAGCAACGACTGTTTGCCCGCCAGTTGTTGTGCCACGCGGTTGGGAATGTAATTCAGCTCCGC
CATCGCCGCTTCCACTTTTTCCCGCGTTTTCGCAGAAACGTGGCTGGCCTGGTTCACCACGCGGGAAACG
GTCTGATAAGAGACACCGGCATACTCTGCGACATCGTATAACGTTACTGGTTTCACATTCACCACCCTGA
ATTGACTCTCTTCCGGGCGCTATCATGCCATACCGCGAAAGGTTTTGCGCCATTCGATGGTGTCCGGGAT
CTCGACGCTCTCCCTTATGCGACTCCTGCATTAGGAAGCAGCCCAGTAGTAGGTTGAGGCCGTTGAGCAC
CGCCGCCGCAAGGAATGGTGCATGCAAGGAGATGGCGCCCAACAGTCCCCCGGCCACGGGGCCTGCCACC
ATACCCACGCCGAAACAAGCGCTCATGAGCCCGAAGTGGCGAGCCCGATCTTCCCCATCGGTGATGTCGG
CGATATAGGCGCCAGCAACCGCACCTGTGGCGCCGGTGATGCCGGCCACGATGCGTCCGGCGTAGAGGAT
CGAGATCTCGATCCCGCGAAATTAATACGACTCACTATAGGGGAATTGTGAGCGGATAACAATTCCCCTC
TAGAAATAATTTTGTTTAACTTTAAGAAGGAGATATACCATGAAAGAAATTTTGGCTGTAGTTGAAGCCG
TATCCAATGAAAAGGCGCTACCTCGCGAGAAGATTTTCGAAGCATTGGAAAGCGCGCTGGCGACAGCAAC
AAAGAAAAAATATGAACAAGAGATCGACGTCCGCGTACAGATCGATCGCAAAAGCGGTGATTTTGACACT
TTCCGTCGCTGGTTAGTTGTTGATGAAGTCACCCAGCCGACCAAGGAAATCACCCTTGAAGCCGCACGTT
ATGAAGATGAAAGCCTGAACCTGGGCGATTACGTTGAAGATCAGATTGAGTCTGTTACCTTTGACCGTAT
CACTACCCAGACGGCAAAACAGGTTATCGTGCAGAAAGTGCGTGAAGCCGAACGTGCGATGGTGGTTGAT
CAGTTCCGTGAACACGAAGGTGAAATCATCACCGGCGTGGTGAAAAAAGTAAACCGCGACAACATCTCTC
TGGATCTGGGCAACAACGCTGAAGCCGTGATCCTGCGCGAAGATATGCTGCCGCGTGAAAACTTCCGCCC
TGGCGACCGCGTTCGTGGCGTGCTCTATTCCGTTCGCCCGGAAGCGCGTGGCGCGCAACTGTTCGTCACT
CGTTCCAAGCCGGAAATGCTGATCGAACTGTTCCGTATTGAAGTGCCAGAAATCGGCGAAGAAGTGATTG
AAATTAAAGCAGCGGCTCGCGATCCGGGTTCTCGTGCGAAAATCGCGGTGAAAACCAACGATAAACGTAT
CGATCCGGTAGGTGCTTGCGTAGGTATGCGTGGCGCGCGTGTTCAGGCGGTGTCTACTGAACTGGGTGGC
GAGCGTATCGATATCGTCCTGTGGGATGATAACCCGGCGCAGTTCGTGATTAACGCAATGGCACCGGCAG
ACGTTGCTTCTATCGTGGTGGATGAAGATAAACACACTATGGACATCGCCGTTGAAGCCGGTAATCTGGC
GCAGGCGATTGGCCGTAACGGTCAGAACGTGCGTCTGGCTTCGCAACTGAGCGGTTGGGAACTCAACGTG
ATGACCGTTGACGACCTGCAAGCTAAGCATCAGGCGGAAGCGCACGCAGCGATCGACACCTTCACCAAAT
ATCTCGACATCGACGAAGACTTCGCGACTGTTCTGGTAGAAGAAGGCTTCTCGACGCTGGAAGAATTGGC
CTATGTGCCGATGAAAGAGCTGTTGGAAATCGAAGGCCTTGATGAGCCGACCGTTGAAGCACTGCGCGAG
CGTGCTAAAAATGCACTGGCCACCATTGCACAGGCCCAGGAAGAAAGCCTCGGTGATAACAAACCGGCTG
ACGATCTGCTGAACCTTGAAGGGGTAGATCGTGATTTGGCATTCAAACTGGCCGCCCGTGGCGTTTGTAC
GCTGGAAGATCTCGCCGAACAGGGCATTGATGATCTGGCTGATATCGAAGGGTTGACCGACGAAAAAGCC
GGAGCACTGATTATGGCTGCCCGTAATATTTGCTGGTTCGGTGACGAAGCGACTAGTGGTTCTGGTCATC
ACCATCACCATCACTCCGCGGGTGAGAATCTTTATTTTCAGGGCGCCATGGCACCGCAGGAGAAAGAAGC
TATAGAGAGGTTGAAGGCCCTGGGCTTCCCAGAGAGCCTGGTCATCCAGGCCTATTTCGCGTGTGAAAAA
AATGAGAACTTGGCTGCCAACTTCCTCCTGAGTCAGTAGGGTACCGGATCCGAATTCGAGCTCCGTCGAC
AAGCTTGCGGCCGCACTCGAGCACCACCACCACCACCACTGAGATCCGGCTGCTAACAAAGCCCGAAAGG
AAGCTGAGTTGGCTGCTGCCACCGCTGAGCAATAACTAGCATAACCCCTTGGGGCCTCTAAACGGGTCTT
GAGGGGTTTTTTGCTGAAAGGAGGAACTATATCCGGAT
